Addgene plasmid #121476: pTJK519
Purpose: CEN TRP1 CNA1ΔCBD
Depositing lab: Tami Kingsbury. Depositing organization: University of Maryland, Baltimore. Publication: Calcineurin Regulatory Subunit Calcium-Binding Domains Differentially Contribute to Calcineurin Signaling in Saccharomyces cerevisiae. Connolly S, Quasi-Woode D, Waldron L, Eberly C, Waters K, Muller EM, Kingsbury TJ. Genetics. 2018 Jul;209(3):801-813. doi: 10.1534/genetics.118.300911. Epub 2018 May 7. PubMed 29735720.
Backbone
  Vector backbone: pRS314
  Backbone size w/o insert (bp): 6362
  Vector type: Yeast CEN vector
  Selectable markers: TRP1
Growth in bacteria
  Bacterial resistance: Ampicillin, 100 μg/mL
  Growth temperature: 37°C
  Growth strain: DH5alpha
  Copy number: Unknown
Gene/Insert
  Gene/Insert name: CNA1deltaCBD (alt names: CMP1; YLR433C)
  Species: S. cerevisiae (budding yeast)
  Mutation: Truncated after amino acid 453
  GenBank ID: NM_001182321
  Promoter: Endogenous genomic promoter region
  Cloning method: Restriction Enzyme; 5′ cloning site BamH1 (not destroyed); 3′ cloning site Xho1 (not destroyed)
  Sequencing primers: 5′ T7 promoter primer; 3′ T3 promoter primer
Terms and licenses: Academic/Nonprofit Terms; Industry Terms: Not Available to Industry
How to cite: pTJK519 was a gift from Tami Kingsbury (Addgene plasmid # 121476 ; http://n2t.net/addgene:121476 ; RRID:Addgene_121476)
