[The description below was written by a language model from this plasmid's Addgene catalogue record and pLannotate feature annotations shown in this document.]
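Description:
pTJK519 is a low-copy yeast centromeric shuttle plasmid built on the pRS314 backbone and carrying a truncated allele of the Saccharomyces cerevisiae calcineurin catalytic subunit gene CNA1 (also called CMP1, YLR433C). In yeast it is maintained through a CEN6/ARS element, which gives stable, roughly single-copy inheritance, and is selected through the TRP1 auxotrophic marker expressed from its own promoter. In E. coli it replicates from a high-copy ColE1/pUC-type origin and is selected with ampicillin through the β-lactamase gene. The backbone also retains an f1 origin and remnants of the pBluescript-style lacZα/multiple cloning site region, flanked by T7 and T3 promoters that serve as sequencing primer sites.

The insert is a genomic fragment cloned between BamHI and XhoI sites, both preserved. The CNA1 coding sequence is truncated after amino acid 453. The allele name, ΔCBD, presumably refers to loss of the calmodulin-binding domain, although the record does not spell out the abbreviation. Expression is driven by the endogenous genomic promoter region rather than a heterologous promoter. Consistent with this, the annotated sequence shows neighbouring chromosomal sequence upstream of CNA1, including fragments of TSR2 and the uncertain open reading frame YLR434C. A short IMD3 fragment lies downstream of the truncated coding region. No epitope tag or reporter is annotated.

The associated study examined how the calcium-binding domains of the calcineurin regulatory subunit contribute to calcineurin signalling in budding yeast. The plasmid is suited to expressing the truncated catalytic subunit at near-native levels in trp1 strains for such analyses.
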