Features (pLannotate 1.2.2; 23 found; start..end, strand, type, name):
   1437..1583    -  CDS            IMD3 (fragment): IMDH3_YEAST - Experimental evidence at protein level: Swiss-Prot protein existence level 1. Catalyzes the conversion of inosine 5'-phosphate (IMP) to xanthosine 5'-phosphate (XMP), the first committed and rate-limiting step in the de novo synthesis of guanine nucleotides, and therefore plays an important role in the regulation of cell growth. From Saccharomyces cerevisiae (strain ATCC 204508 / S288c) (Baker's yeast).
   1592..1612    +  misc_feature   MCS (fragment): pBluescript multiple cloning site
   1624..1642    -  promoter       T3 promoter: promoter for bacteriophage T3 RNA polymerase
   1687..1703    -  protein_bind   lac operator: The lac repressor binds to the lac operator to inhibit transcription in E. coli. This inhibition can be relieved by adding lactose or isopropyl-β-D-thiogalactopyranoside (IPTG). lac repressor encoded by lacI
   1711..1741    -  promoter       lac promoter: promoter for the E. coli lac operon
   1756..1777    -  protein_bind   CAP binding site: CAP binding activates transcription in the presence of cAMP. E. coli catabolite activator protein
   1790..1882    -  CDS            lacI (fragment): lac repressor; lacI; The lac repressor binds to the lac operator to inhibit transcription in E. coli. This inhibition can be relieved by adding lactose or isopropyl-β-D-thiogalactopyranoside (IPTG).
   2065..2653    -  rep_origin     ori: high-copy-number ColE1/pMB1/pBR322/pUC origin of replication
   2824..3684    -  CDS            AmpR: β-lactamase; bla; confers resistance to ampicillin, carbenicillin, and related antibiotics
   3685..3789    -  promoter       AmpR promoter: bla
   3826..4329    +  misc_feature   CEN/ARS: S. cerevisiae CEN6 centromere fused to an autonomously replicating sequence
   4397..4432    +  CDS            rop (fragment): Rop protein, which maintains plasmids at low copy number; rop
   4534..4583    +  misc_feature   bom (fragment): basis of mobility region from pBR322
   4721..4868    +  promoter       TRP1 promoter: S. cerevisiae TRP1
   4869..5543    +  CDS            TRP1: phosphoribosylanthranilate isomerase, required for tryptophan biosynthesis; S. cerevisiae TRP1; yeast auxotrophic marker
   5594..5645    +  misc_feature   bom (fragment): basis of mobility region from pBR322
   5673..6101    -  rep_origin     f1 ori (sequence partly withheld): f1 bacteriophage origin of replication; arrow indicates direction of (+) strand synthesis
   6105..6262    -  CDS            lacZα (fragment): LacZα fragment of β-galactosidase; lacZ fragment
   6265..6283    +  promoter       T7 promoter: promoter for bacteriophage T7 RNA polymerase
   6292..6333    +  misc_feature   MCS (fragment): pBluescript multiple cloning site
   6331..6909    -  CDS            TSR2 (fragment): TSR2_YEAST - Experimental evidence at protein level: Swiss-Prot protein existence level 1. Required for 20S pre-rRNA processing. From Saccharomyces cerevisiae (strain ATCC 204508 / S288c) (Baker's yeast).
   6934..7263    +  CDS            YL434_YEAST (fragment): Protein uncertain: Swiss-Prot protein existence level 5. From Saccharomyces cerevisiae (strain ATCC 204508 / S288c) (Baker's yeast).
   7283..1209    +  CDS            CNA1 (fragment) (across the origin): PP2B1_YEAST - Also known as CMP1. Experimental evidence at protein level: Swiss-Prot protein existence level 1. Calcium-dependent, calmodulin-stimulated protein phosphatase. This subunit may have a role in the calmodulin activation of calcineurin. From Saccharomyces cerevisiae (strain ATCC 204508 / S288c) (Baker's yeast).
>Addgene plasmid #121476 | pTJK519 | addgene full sequence | sequence record 238925 | Addgene NGS Result
ATAACAGGAAAGATACCAAGTGATGAGGAAGTATTCGACTCCAAGACGGGATTACCTAATCATTCCTTTT
TAAGAGAGCATTTCTTTCATGAGGGTCGACTTTCTAAGGAACAGGCCATAAAAATCTTAAATATGTCAAC
TGTAGCATTGAGTAAAGAACCCAATCTACTAAAACTCAAAGCGCCAATTACTATATGTGGTGATATTCAC
GGGCAGTATTATGATTTATTGAAACTGTTTGAAGTTGGCGGTGACCCCGCCGAAATCGACTATTTATTCT
TGGGGGATTATGTTGATAGAGGTGCATTCTCTTTTGAGTGTCTGATTTATTTGTACTCCTTGAAGTTGAA
TAATTTAGGGAGATTTTGGATGCTAAGAGGTAACCATGAGTGTAAGCACTTGACCTCTTATTTTACTTTT
AAGAATGAGATGTTGCACAAATACGATATGGAAGTTTACGATGCTTGCTGCAGATCATTCAATGTCTTAC
CATTAGCAGCTTTAATGAACGGACAATATTTTTGTGTGCATGGTGGTATCTCTCCAGAGTTAAAATCAGT
AGAGGATGTTAATAAAATTAATAGATTTCGAGAAATCCCATCTCGTGGTCTCATGTGTGACCTACTATGG
GCCGATCCTGTCGAAAATTATGATGATGCAAGAGATGGTAGCGAATTTGATCAGAGCGAGGATGAATTCG
TACCTAACAGTTTGAGGGGTTGCTCTTTCGCCTTCACTTTTAAAGCATCATGCAAGTTTTTGAAGGCAAA
TGGTTTGTTATCTATTATTAGAGCACACGAAGCACAGGATGCTGGGTACAGAATGTATAAAAACAATAAA
GTAACAGGCTTCCCGAGCTTAATAACCATGTTCAGTGCGCCAAACTACCTGGACACATATCATAATAAAG
CTGCTGTGTTAAAATATGAAGAAAACGTCATGAACATCAGGCAGTTTCACATGTCTCCGCACCCTTACTG
GTTGCCTGATTTTATGGATGTTTTCACCTGGTCACTACCTTTTGTTGGCGAAAAAGTTACTAGCATGTTA
GTGTCTATATTAAACATATGTAGTGAGCAGGAACTTGACCCAGAATCGGAACCCAAAGCTGCGGAGGAGA
CTGTAAAGGCAAGAGCAAACGCAACTAAGGAGACCGGCACCCCATCTGATGAAAAGGCGTCATCAGCGAT
ATTAGAAGATGAAACCCAACTGTGATAAATCTCATTTTATTCTTTTTTATTCCTATAAGATGCAACATCG
AATTCTTGTGCTACTGTCACGATCCGCAAGAGATAATATGAACTAACAAAATACGAAGAAAATATAGATC
ATTTCCAGTCTATTTCTTGATTTCCATACTTAACTGCGAGCAGAATAAATATAAACACATATTTTTTAGT
TTTATTTTATTATTAATGAACCCTAGTTACCAATTAGTTATGTAAACGCTTTTCGTAAGAATGTAAGTTA
TGAACACCACCTTCTAGTTGAGCAGAAGCGGTTCTAAATTCAAATCTAACTTTACCGCTTTGGACATTTT
CCTTTAATAAAGTTAGGGACTTGTAACCAATGCTCGAATCTTGCTGAAAAACTCGAGGGGGGGCCCGGTA
CCAGCTTTTGTTCCCTTTAGTGAGGGTTAATTTCGAGCTTGGCGTAATCATGGTCATAGCTGTTTCCTGT
GTGAAATTGTTATCCGCTCACAATTCCACACAACATACGAGCCGGAAGCATAAAGTGTAAAGCCTGGGGT
GCCTAATGAGTGAGCTAACTCACATTAATTGCGTTGCGCTCACTGCCCGCTTTCCAGTCGGGAAACCTGT
CGTGCCAGCTGCATTAATGAATCGGCCAACGCGCGGGGAGAGGCGGTTTGCGTATTGGGCGCTCTTCCGC
TTCCTCGCTCACTGACTCGCTGCGCTCGGTCGTTCGGCTGCGGCGAGCGGTATCAGCTCACTCAAAGGCG
GTAATACGGTTATCCACAGAATCAGGGGATAACGCAGGAAAGAACATGTGAGCAAAAGGCCAGCAAAAGG
CCAGGAACCGTAAAAAGGCCGCGTTGCTGGCGTTTTTCCATAGGCTCCGCCCCCCTGACGAGCATCACAA
AAATCGACGCTCAAGTCAGAGGTGGCGAAACCCGACAGGACTATAAAGATACCAGGCGTTTCCCCCTGGA
AGCTCCCTCGTGCGCTCTCCTGTTCCGACCCTGCCGCTTACCGGATACCTGTCCGCCTTTCTCCCTTCGG
GAAGCGTGGCGCTTTCTCATAGCTCACGCTGTAGGTATCTCAGTTCGGTGTAGGTCGTTCGCTCCAAGCT
GGGCTGTGTGCACGAACCCCCCGTTCAGCCCGACCGCTGCGCCTTATCCGGTAACTATCGTCTTGAGTCC
AACCCGGTAAGACACGACTTATCGCCACTGGCAGCAGCCACTGGTAACAGGATTAGCAGAGCGAGGTATG
TAGGCGGTGCTACAGAGTTCTTGAAGTGGTGGCCTAACTACGGCTACACTAGAAGAACAGTATTTGGTAT
CTGCGCTCTGCTGAAGCCAGTTACCTTCGGAAAAAGAGTTGGTAGCTCTTGATCCGGCAAACAAACCACC
GCTGGTAGCGGTGGTTTTTTTGTTTGCAAGCAGCAGATTACGCGCAGAAAAAAAGGATCTCAAGAAGATC
CTTTGATCTTTTCTACGGGGTCTGACGCTCAGTGGAACGAAAACTCACGTTAAGGGATTTTGGTCATGAG
ATTATCAAAAAGGATCTTCACCTAGATCCTTTTAAATTAAAAATGAAGTTTTAAATCAATCTAAAGTATA
TATGAGTAAACTTGGTCTGACAGTTACCAATGCTTAATCAGTGAGGCACCTATCTCAGCGATCTGTCTAT
TTCGTTCATCCATAGTTGCCTGACTCCCCGTCGTGTAGATAACTACGATACGGGAGGGCTTACCATCTGG
CCCCAGTGCTGCAATGATACCGCGAGACCCACGCTCACCGGCTCCAGATTTATCAGCAATAAACCAGCCA
GCCGGAAGGGCCGAGCGCAGAAGTGGTCCTGCAACTTTATCCGCCTCCATCCAGTCTATTAATTGTTGCC
GGGAAGCTAGAGTAAGTAGTTCGCCAGTTAATAGTTTGCGCAACGTTGTTGCCATTGCTACAGGCATCGT
GGTGTCACGCTCGTCGTTTGGTATGGCTTCATTCAGCTCCGGTTCCCAACGATCAAGGCGAGTTACATGA
TCCCCCATGTTGTGCAAAAAAGCGGTTAGCTCCTTCGGTCCTCCGATCGTTGTCAGAAGTAAGTTGGCCG
CAGTGTTATCACTCATGGTTATGGCAGCACTGCATAATTCTCTTACTGTCATGCCATCCGTAAGATGCTT
TTCTGTGACTGGTGAGTACTCAACCAAGTCATTCTGAGAATAGTGTATGCGGCGACCGAGTTGCTCTTGC
CCGGCGTCAATACGGGATAATACCGCGCCACATAGCAGAACTTTAAAAGTGCTCATCATTGGAAAACGTT
CTTCGGGGCGAAAACTCTCAAGGATCTTACCGCTGTTGAGATCCAGTTCGATGTAACCCACTCGTGCACC
CAACTGATCTTCAGCATCTTTTACTTTCACCAGCGTTTCTGGGTGAGCAAAAACAGGAAGGCAAAATGCC
GCAAAAAAGGGAATAAGGGCGACACGGAAATGTTGAATACTCATACTCTTCCTTTTTCAATATTATTGAA
GCATTTATCAGGGTTATTGTCTCATGAGCGGATACATATTTGAATGTATTTAGAAAAATAAACAAATAGG
GGTTCCGCGCACATTTCCCCGAAAAGTGCCACCTGGGTCCTTTTCATCACGTGCTATAAAAATAATTATA
ATTTAAATTTTTTAATATAAATATATAAATTAAAAATAGAAAGTAAAAAAAGAAATTAAAGAAAAAATAG
TTTTTGTTTTCCGAAGATGTAAAAGACTCTAGGGGGATCGCCAACAAATACTACCTTTTATCTTGCTCTT
CCTGCTCTCAGGTATTAATGCCGAATTGTTTCATCTTGTCTGTGTAGAAGACCACACACGAAAATCCTGT
GATTTTACATTTTACTTATCGTTAATCGAATGTATATCTATTTAATCTGCTTTTCTTGTCTAATAAATAT
ATATGTAAAGTACGCTTTTTGTTGAAATTTTTTAAACCTTTGTTTATTTTTTTTTCTTCATTCCGTAACT
CTTCTACCTTCTTTATTTACTTTCTAAAATCCAAATACAAAACATAAAAATAAATAAACACAGAGTAAAT
TCCCAAATTATTCCATCATTAAAAGATACGAGGCGCGTGTAAGTTACAGGCAAGCGATCCGTCTAAGAAA
CCATTATTATCATGACATTAACCTATAAAAATAGGCGTATCACGAGGCCCTTTCGTCTCGCGCGTTTCGG
TGATGACGGTGAAAACCTCTGACACATGCAGCTCCCGGAGACGGTCACAGCTTGTCTGTAAGCGGATGCC
GGGAGCAGACAAGCCCGTCAGGGCGCGTCAGCGGGTGTTGGCGGGTGTCGGGGCTGGCTTAACTATGCGG
CATCAGAGCAGATTGTACTGAGAGTGCACCATAGATCACGACATTACTATATATATAATATAGGAAGCAT
TTAATAGAACAGCATCGTAATATATGTGTACTTTGCAGTTATGACGCCAGATGGCAGTAGTGGAAGATAT
TCTTTATTGAAAAATAGCTTGTCACCTTACGTACAATCTTGATCCGGAGCTTTTCTTTTTTTGCCGATTA
AGAATTAATTCGGTCGAAAAAAGAAAAGGAGAGGGCCAAGAGGGAGGGCATTGGTGACTATTGAGCACGT
GAGTATACGTGATTAAGCACACAAAGGCAGCTTGGAGTATGTCTGTTATTAATTTCACAGGTAGTTCTGG
TCCATTGGTGAAAGTTTGCGGCTTGCAGAGCACAGAGGCCGCAGAATGTGCTCTAGATTCCGATGCTGAC
TTGCTGGGTATTATATGTGTGCCCAATAGAAAGAGAACAATTGACCCGGTTATTGCAAGGAAAATTTCAA
GTCTTGTAAAAGCATATAAAAATAGTTCAGGCACTCCGAAATACTTGGTTGGCGTGTTTCGTAATCAACC
TAAGGAGGATGTTTTGGCTCTGGTCAATGATTACGGCATTGATATCGTCCAACTGCATGGAGATGAGTCG
TGGCAAGAATACCAAGAGTTCCTCGGTTTGCCAGTTATTAAAAGACTCGTATTTCCAAAAGACTGCAACA
TACTACTCAGTGCAGCTTCACAGAAACCTCATTCGTTTATTCCCTTGTTTGATTCAGAAGCAGGTGGGAC
AGGTGAACTTTTGGATTGGAACTCGATTTCTGACTGGGTTGGAAGGCAAGAGAGCCCCGAAAGCTTACAT
TTTATGTTAGCTGGTGGACTGACGCCAGAAAATGTTGGTGATGCGCTTAGATTAAATGGCGTTATTGGTG
TTGATGTAAGCGGAGGTGTGGAGACAAATGGTGTAAAAGACTCTAACAAAATAGCAAATTTCGTCAAAAA
TGCTAAGAAATAGGTTATTACTGAGTAGTATTTATTTAAGTATTGTTTGTGCACTTGCCGATCTATGCGG
TGTGAAATACCGCACAGATGCGTAAGGAGAAAATACCGCATCAGGAAATTGTAAGCGTTAATATTTTGTT
AAAATTCGCGTTAAATTTTTGTTAAATCAGCTCATTTTTTAACCAATAGGCCGAAATCGGCAAAATCCCT
TATAAATCAAAAGAATAGACCGAGATAGGGT
[37 nt withheld, positions 5772-5808]
AAAGAACGTGGACTCCAACGTCAAAGG
[49 nt withheld, positions 5836-5884]
T
[91 nt withheld, positions 5886-5976]
G
[124 nt withheld, positions 5978-6101]
CCATTCGCCATTCAGGCTGCGCAACTGTTGGGAAGGGCGATCGGTGCGGGCCTCTTCGCTATTACGCCAG
CTGGCGAAAGGGGGATGTGCTGCAAGGCGATTAAGTTGGGTAACGCCAGGGTTTTCCCAGTCACGACGTT
GTAAAACGACGGCCAGTGAATTGTAATACGACTCACTATAGGGCGAATTGGAGCTCCACCGCGGTGGCGG
CCGCTCTAGAACTAGTGGATCCGTCTTCGTCAACAATTGGTTCAGGTTTAGACGATACTAAGTCAGGTAC
AACCTCGTCCATCTCTTCATCTTCATCTTCGTCATCATAGTCCTCTTCATCTTCATCGTCTTCATCATCA
TCACCCTCAATATGCACAACTCTTTTTGATTTTTTAGTTCTCTGCTTTTCTTGCCATTCCAAATACAATT
TTTCTACCTTATTATAATTTAAATTGAAACAGTCGTTATATATGTTGATGACCTCTACGGCAATCGGTAA
AGCCGAGTCGTCTTCAACATTAGTTTCAAATTCATCTATCATTGCATAAAGTAACGTTTCTTCGATCAAA
GCGGCGTCGACAACTTTTTCATTTTTGAAAAGGTCTACTACAATCCCTGTAATCCAGTCTCTCTTCTCAG
CTGAGTCTGGACCACCCCAACTGTTTTCTACGGCAACATCCAACGCATCCCACTTATAAATAACCATGGA
AACACCGAGCTCAAAACGTGCCTGTTGCTTTTCGTCAGAGAACATTAGATTGGTTTTGCCTTGCTCAGCC
TGAACAAATGCTGTCTCATCAATATATTGTGTGCTCATTGTTCCGTAAGGATTATCACTATAAAAATTTT
CCGCAGATTTCTTTTGGACTCCACCTTTCTTCCTGTTGTAATAAATACAAACTATTTGAATCAATTTGAT
ATTCATCTATATCTATTTCAAAATTTTTCATGTCATCGCCTCTTGAAACGTGAATTTTCCAATTCTGAAA
AAGAACGTACTACTGGGAAACAAAAGGGAAAAATGTATAAATCCTTTAATGTTTTTAAATCAAGAGGCAT
TATTATAAAAGAACGAAGCAAAGCCTTTAATATTTGCTTTATTAAAGGTACTATTCAAAGAAAAGTTTTT
TTAGATTCTTTTTTTTTTTTTCACGTATTAGCTCAGCTGCCATAAAACACTCTCAACGCCAATGTCGAAA
GACTTGAATTCTTCACGCCTCAAAATCATTAAACCTAATGACTCTTACATAAAGGTTGACCGGAAAAAAG
ATTTGACAAAATACGAATTAGAAAACGGTAAAGTAATTTCTACTAAGGACCGACCTATCGCTTCTGTACC
TGCC
